Addgene plasmid #89575: pCAG-VCre
Purpose: Expresses VCre under pCAG
Depositing lab: Wilson Wong. Depositing organization: Boston University Main Campus. Publication: Large-scale design of robust genetic circuits with multiple inputs and outputs for mammalian cells. Weinberg BH, Pham NT, Caraballo LD, Lozanoski T, Engel A, Bhatia S, Wong WW. Nat Biotechnol. 2017 Mar 27. doi: 10.1038/nbt.3805. PubMed 28346402.
Backbone
  Vector backbone: pCAGGS
  Vector type: Mammalian Expression, Cre/Lox, Synthetic Biology
Growth in bacteria
  Bacterial resistance: Ampicillin, 100 μg/mL
  Growth temperature: 37°C
  Growth strain: NEB Stable
  Copy number: High Copy
Gene/Insert
  Gene/Insert name: VCre recombinase
  Species: Vibrio sp. 0908
  GenBank ID: YP_001595719
  Tag / fusion protein: NLS (N terminal on insert)
Terms and licenses: Academic/Nonprofit Terms; Industry Terms: Not Available to Industry
How to cite: pCAG-VCre was a gift from Wilson Wong (Addgene plasmid # 89575 ; http://n2t.net/addgene:89575 ; RRID:Addgene_89575)
