[The description below was written by a language model from this plasmid's Addgene catalogue record and pLannotate feature annotations shown in this document.]
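Description:
pCAG-VCre is a mammalian expression plasmid of about 6 kb built on the pCAGGS backbone, designed to produce the site-specific recombinase VCre in transfected cells. It is maintained in E. coli as a high-copy plasmid through a ColE1/pUC-type origin and is selected with ampicillin via the β-lactamase gene and its native promoter. The backbone also carries remnants typical of pCAGGS: lac promoter/operator and CAP-site sequences, short lacI fragments, an SV40 origin of replication with a partial SV40 promoter, and an SV40 polyadenylation signal. The SV40 origin can support episomal replication in cells that express large T antigen.

The expression cassette is the composite CAG promoter, made up of the human cytomegalovirus immediate early enhancer, the chicken β-actin promoter and a chimeric chicken β-actin/rabbit β-globin intron, which together give strong, broadly active transcription in mammalian cells. The automated feature table does not annotate the coding sequence itself, but there is an unannotated gap between the intron and the downstream β-globin sequences that is consistent with the catalogued insert: VCre recombinase from Vibrio sp. 0908 with an N-terminal nuclear localization signal. A short globin-derived fragment and the rabbit β-globin poly(A) signal terminate the transcript.

VCre is a Cre-like tyrosine recombinase that acts on its own recognition sites rather than loxP, so it can be used alongside Cre, Flp and other recombinases without cross-reaction. The plasmid is classed as a Cre/Lox and synthetic biology tool and comes from work on multi-input, multi-output genetic circuits in mammalian cells, where it would supply VCre as one recombinase input.
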