Features (pLannotate 1.2.2; 16 found; start..end, strand, type, name):
      1..861     -  CDS            AmpR: β-lactamase; bla; confers resistance to ampicillin, carbenicillin, and related antibiotics
    862..966     -  promoter       AmpR promoter: bla
    997..1376    +  enhancer       CMV enhancer: human cytomegalovirus immediate early enhancer
   1378..1653    +  promoter       chicken β-actin promoter: No description available
   1654..2669    +  intron         chimeric intron: chimera between introns from chicken β-actin and rabbit β-globin
   3925..3996    +  CDS            HBB (fragment): HBB_PONPY - Experimental evidence at transcript level: Swiss-Prot protein existence level 2. Involved in oxygen transport from the lung to the various peripheral tissues. From Pongo pygmaeus (Bornean orangutan).
   4067..4122    +  polyA_signal   β-globin poly(A) signal: rabbit β-globin polyadenylation signal (Gil and Proudfoot, 1987)
   4507..4523    -  protein_bind   lac operator: The lac repressor binds to the lac operator to inhibit transcription in E. coli. This inhibition can be relieved by adding lactose or isopropyl-β-D-thiogalactopyranoside (IPTG). lac repressor encoded by lacI
   4531..4561    -  promoter       lac promoter: promoter for the E. coli lac operon
   4576..4597    -  protein_bind   CAP binding site: CAP binding activates transcription in the presence of cAMP. E. coli catabolite activator protein
   4610..4649    -  CDS            lacI (fragment): lac repressor; lacI; The lac repressor binds to the lac operator to inhibit transcription in E. coli. This inhibition can be relieved by adding lactose or isopropyl-β-D-thiogalactopyranoside (IPTG).
   4656..4678    +  promoter       SV40 promoter (fragment): SV40 enhancer and early promoter
   4682..4816    +  rep_origin     SV40 ori: SV40 origin of replication
   4836..4970    +  polyA_signal   SV40 poly(A) signal: SV40 polyadenylation signal
   4972..5026    -  CDS            lacI (fragment): lac repressor; lacI; The lac repressor binds to the lac operator to inhibit transcription in E. coli. This inhibition can be relieved by adding lactose or isopropyl-β-D-thiogalactopyranoside (IPTG).
   5209..5797    -  rep_origin     ori: high-copy-number ColE1/pMB1/pBR322/pUC origin of replication
>Addgene plasmid #89575 | pCAG-VCre | depositor full sequence | sequence record 173522 | pCAG-VCre sequence 5967 bps
TTACCAATGCTTAATCAGTGAGGCACCTATCTCAGCGATCTGTCTATTTCGTTCATCCATAGTTGCCTGA
CTCCCCGTCGTGTAGATAACTACGATACGGGAGGGCTTACCATCTGGCCCCAGTGCTGCAATGATACCGC
GAGACCCACGCTCACCGGCTCCAGATTTATCAGCAATAAACCAGCCAGCCGGAAGGGCCGAGCGCAGAAG
TGGTCCTGCAACTTTATCCGCCTCCATCCAGTCTATTAATTGTTGCCGGGAAGCTAGAGTAAGTAGTTCG
CCAGTTAATAGTTTGCGCAACGTTGTTGCCATTGCTACAGGCATCGTGGTGTCACGCTCGTCGTTTGGTA
TGGCTTCATTCAGCTCCGGTTCCCAACGATCAAGGCGAGTTACATGATCCCCCATGTTGTGCAAAAAAGC
GGTTAGCTCCTTCGGTCCTCCGATCGTTGTCAGAAGTAAGTTGGCCGCAGTGTTATCACTCATGGTTATG
GCAGCACTGCATAATTCTCTTACTGTCATGCCATCCGTAAGATGCTTTTCTGTGACTGGTGAGTACTCAA
CCAAGTCATTCTGAGAATAGTGTATGCGGCGACCGAGTTGCTCTTGCCCGGCGTCAATACGGGATAATAC
CGCGCCACATAGCAGAACTTTAAAAGTGCTCATCATTGGAAAACGTTCTTCGGGGCGAAAACTCTCAAGG
ATCTTACCGCTGTTGAGATCCAGTTCGATGTAACCCACTCGTGCACCCAACTGATCTTCAGCATCTTTTA
CTTTCACCAGCGTTTCTGGGTGAGCAAAAACAGGAAGGCAAAATGCCGCAAAAAAGGGAATAAGGGCGAC
ACGGAAATGTTGAATACTCATACTCTTCCTTTTTCAATATTATTGAAGCATTTATCAGGGTTATTGTCTC
ATGAGCGGATACATATTTGAATGTATTTAGAAAAATAAACAAATAGGGGTTCCGCGCACATTTCCCCGAA
AAGTGCCACCTGGGTCGACATTGATTATTGACTAGTTATTAATAGTAATCAATTACGGGGTCATTAGTTC
ATAGCCCATATATGGAGTTCCGCGTTACATAACTTACGGTAAATGGCCCGCCTGGCTGACCGCCCAACGA
CCCCCGCCCATTGACGTCAATAATGACGTATGTTCCCATAGTAACGCCAATAGGGACTTTCCATTGACGT
CAATGGGTGGAGTATTTACGGTAAACTGCCCACTTGGCAGTACATCAAGTGTATCATATGCCAAGTACGC
CCCCTATTGACGTCAATGACGGTAAATGGCCCGCCTGGCATTATGCCCAGTACATGACCTTATGGGACTT
TCCTACTTGGCAGTACATCTACGTATTAGTCATCGCTATTACCATGGTCGAGGTGAGCCCCACGTTCTGC
TTCACTCTCCCCATCTCCCCCCCCTCCCCACCCCCAATTTTGTATTTATTTATTTTTTAATTATTTTGTG
CAGCGATGGGGGCGGGGGGGGGGGGGGCGCGCGCCAGGCGGGGCGGGGCGGGGCGAGGGGCGGGGCGGGG
CGAGGCGGAAAGGTGCGGCGGCAGCCAATCAGAGCGGCGCGCTCCGAAAGTTTCCTTTTATGGCGAGGCG
GCGGCGGCGGCGGCCCTATAAAAAGCGAAGCGCGCGGCGGGCGGGAGTCGCTGCGTTGCCTTCGCCCCGT
GCCCCGCTCCGCGCCGCCTCGCGCCGCCCGCCCCGGCTCTGACTGACCGCGTTACTCCCACAGGTGAGCG
GGCGGGACGGCCCTTCTCCTCCGGGCTGTAATTAGCGCTTGGTTTAATGACGGCTCGTTTCTTTTCTGTG
GCTGCGTGAAAGCCTTAAAGGGCTCCGGGAGGGCCCTTTGTGCGGGGGGGAGCGGCTCGGGGGGTGCGTG
CGTGTGTGTGTGCGTGGGGAGCGCCGCGTGCGGCTCCGCGCTGCCCGGCGGCTGTGAGCGCTGCGGGCGC
GGCGCGGGGCTTTGTGCGCTCCGCAGTGTGCGCGAGGGGAGCGCGGCCGGGGGCGGTGCCCCGCGGTGCG
GGGGGGGCTGCGAGGGGAACAAAGGCTGCGTGCGGGGTGTGTGCGTGGGGGGGTGAGCAGGGGGTGTGGG
CGCGGCGGTCGGGCTGTAACCCCCCCCTGCACCCCCCTCCCCGAGTTGCTGAGCACGGCCCGGCTTCGGG
TGCGGGGCTCCGTACGGGGCGTGGCGCGGGGCTCGCCGTGCCGGGCGGGGGGTGGCGGCAGGTGGGGGTG
CCGGGCGGGGCGGGGCCGCCTCGGGCCGGGGAGGGCTCGGGGGAGGGGCGCGGCGGCCCCCGGAGCGCCG
GCGGCTGTCGAGGCGCGGCGAGCCGCAGCCATTGCCTTTTATGGTAATCGTGCGAGAGGGCGCAGGGACT
TCCTTTGTCCCAAATCTGTGCGGAGCCGAAATCTGGGAGGCGCCGCCGCACCCCCTCTAGCGGGCGCGGG
GCGAAGCGGTGCGGCGCCGGCAGGAAGGAAATGGGCGGGGAGGGCCTTCGTGCGTCGCCGCGCCGCCGTC
CCCTTCTCCCTCTCCAGCCTCGGGGCTGTCCGCGGGGGGACGGCTGCCTTCGGGGGGGACGGGGCAGGGC
GGGGTTCGGCTTCTGGCGTGTGACCGGCGGCTCTAGAGCCTCTGCTAACCATGTTCATGCCTTCTTCTTT
TTCCTACAGCTCCTGGGCAACGTGCTGGTTATTGTGCTGTCTCATCATTTTGGCAAAGAATTGATTAATT
CGAGCGAACGCGTGCCGCCACCATGCCCAAGAAAAAGCGGAAAGTGATCGAGAACCAGCTGAGCCTGCTG
GGCGACTTTTCTGGCGTGCGGCCCGACGATGTGAAAACCGCCATTCAGGCCGCCCAGAAAAAGGGCATCA
ACGTGGCCGAGAACGAGCAGTTCAAGGCCGCCTTCGAGCATCTGCTGAACGAGTTCAAGAAGCGGGAAGA
GAGATACAGCCCCAACACCCTGCGGCGGCTGGAAAGCGCCTGGACCTGCTTCGTGGATTGGTGCCTGGCC
AACCACAGACACAGCCTGCCTGCCACCCCCGATACCGTGGAAGCCTTCTTCATCGAGCGGGCCGAGGAAC
TGCACCGGAACACCCTGAGCGTGTACAGATGGGCCATCAGCCGGGTGCACAGAGTGGCCGGATGCCCTGA
TCCCTGCCTGGACATCTACGTGGAAGATCGGCTGAAGGCCATTGCCCGGAAGAAAGTGCGGGAAGGCGAG
GCCGTGAAGCAGGCCAGCCCTTTCAACGAGCAGCATCTGCTGAAGCTGACCAGCCTGTGGTACAGAAGCG
ACAAGCTGCTGCTGCGGCGGAACCTGGCTCTGCTGGCTGTGGCCTACGAGAGCATGCTGAGAGCCAGCGA
GCTGGCCAACATCCGGGTGTCCGATATGGAACTGGCCGGCGACGGAACCGCCATCCTGACCATCCCTATC
ACCAAGACCAACCACTCCGGCGAGCCCGATACCTGCATCCTGTCCCAGGATGTGGTGTCCCTGCTGATGG
ACTACACCGAGGCCGGCAAGCTGGATATGAGCAGCGACGGCTTCCTGTTCGTGGGCGTGTCCAAGCACAA
CACCTGTATCAAGCCCAAGAAGGACAAGCAGACCGGCGAGGTGCTGCACAAGCCCATCACCACCAAGACA
GTGGAAGGCGTGTTCTACAGCGCCTGGGAGACACTGGACCTGGGCAGACAGGGCGTGAAGCCTTTCACAG
CCCACAGCGCCAGAGTGGGAGCCGCTCAGGACCTGCTGAAGAAGGGCTACAATACCCTGCAGATCCAGCA
GTCCGGCCGGTGGTCTAGCGGAGCCATGGTGGCCAGATACGGCAGAGCCATCCTGGCTAGGGATGGCGCT
ATGGCCCACAGCAGAGTGAAAACCAGATCCGCCCCCATGCAGTGGGGCAAGGACGAGAAGGACTGAGCGG
CCGCACTCCTCAGGTGCAGGCTGCCTATCAGAAGGTGGTGGCTGGTGTGGCCAATGCCCTGGCTCACAAA
TACCACTGAGATCTTTTTCCCTCTGCCAAAAATTATGGGGACATCATGAAGCCCCTTGAGCATCTGACTT
CTGGCTAATAAAGGAAATTTATTTTCATTGCAATAGTGTGTTGGAATTTTTTGTGTCTCTCACTCGGAAG
GACATATGGGAGGGCAAATCATTTAAAACATCAGAATGAGTATTTGGTTTAGAGTTTGGCAACATATGCC
CATATGCTGGCTGCCATGAACAAAGGTTGGCTATAAAGAGGTCATCAGTATATGAAACAGCCCCCTGCTG
TCCATTCCTTATTCCATAGAAAAGCCTTGACTTGAGGTTAGATTTTTTTTATATTTTGTTTTGTGTTATT
TTTTTCTTTAACATCCCTAAAATTTTCCTTACATGTTTTACTAGCCAGATTTTTCCTCCTCTCCTGACTA
CTCCCAGTCATAGCTGTCCCTCTTCTCTTATGGAGATCCCTCGACCTGCAGCCCAAGCTTGGCGTAATCA
TGGTCATAGCTGTTTCCTGTGTGAAATTGTTATCCGCTCACAATTCCACACAACATACGAGCCGGAAGCA
TAAAGTGTAAAGCCTGGGGTGCCTAATGAGTGAGCTAACTCACATTAATTGCGTTGCGCTCACTGCCCGC
TTTCCAGTCGGGAAACCTGTCGTGCCAGCGGATCCGCATCTCAATTAGTCAGCAACCATAGTCCCGCCCC
TAACTCCGCCCAGTTCCGCCCATTCTCCGCCCCATGGCTGACTAATTTTTTTTATTTATGCAGAGGCCGA
GGCCGCCTCGGCCTCTGAGCTATTCCAGAAGTAGTGAGGAGGCTTTTTTGGAGGCCTAGGCTTTTGCAAA
AAGCTAACTTGTTTATTGCAGCTTATAATGGTTACAAATAAAGCAATAGCATCACAAATTTCACAAATAA
AGCATTTTTTTCACTGCATTCTAGTTGTGGTTTGTCCAAACTCATCAATGTATCTTATCATGTCTGGATC
CGCTGCATTAATGAATCGGCCAACGCGCGGGGAGAGGCGGTTTGCGTATTGGGCGCTCTTCCGCTTCCTC
GCTCACTGACTCGCTGCGCTCGGTCGTTCGGCTGCGGCGAGCGGTATCAGCTCACTCAAAGGCGGTAATA
CGGTTATCCACAGAATCAGGGGATAACGCAGGAAAGAACATGTGAGCAAAAGGCCAGCAAAAGGCCAGGA
ACCGTAAAAAGGCCGCGTTGCTGGCGTTTTTCCATAGGCTCCGCCCCCCTGACGAGCATCACAAAAATCG
ACGCTCAAGTCAGAGGTGGCGAAACCCGACAGGACTATAAAGATACCAGGCGTTTCCCCCTGGAAGCTCC
CTCGTGCGCTCTCCTGTTCCGACCCTGCCGCTTACCGGATACCTGTCCGCCTTTCTCCCTTCGGGAAGCG
TGGCGCTTTCTCATAGCTCACGCTGTAGGTATCTCAGTTCGGTGTAGGTCGTTCGCTCCAAGCTGGGCTG
TGTGCACGAACCCCCCGTTCAGCCCGACCGCTGCGCCTTATCCGGTAACTATCGTCTTGAGTCCAACCCG
GTAAGACACGACTTATCGCCACTGGCAGCAGCCACTGGTAACAGGATTAGCAGAGCGAGGTATGTAGGCG
GTGCTACAGAGTTCTTGAAGTGGTGGCCTAACTACGGCTACACTAGAAGAACAGTATTTGGTATCTGCGC
TCTGCTGAAGCCAGTTACCTTCGGAAAAAGAGTTGGTAGCTCTTGATCCGGCAAACAAACCACCGCTGGT
AGCGGTGGTTTTTTTGTTTGCAAGCAGCAGATTACGCGCAGAAAAAAAGGATCTCAAGAAGATCCTTTGA
TCTTTTCTACGGGGTCTGACGCTCAGTGGAACGAAAACTCACGTTAAGGGATTTTGGTCATGAGATTATC
AAAAAGGATCTTCACCTAGATCCTTTTAAATTAAAAATGAAGTTTTAAATCAATCTAAAGTATATATGAG
TAAACTTGGTCTGACAG
