>Addgene plasmid #89575 | pCAG-VCre | addgene partial sequence | sequence record 177158 | Addgene Partial NGS Result
TGCACCCCCCTCCCCGAGTTGCTGAGCACGGCCCGGCTTCGGGTGCGGGGCTCCGTACGGGGCGTGGCGC
GGGGCTCGCCGTGCCGGGCGGGGGGTGGCGGCAGGTGGGGGTGCCGGGCGGGGCGGGGCCGCCTCGGGCC
GGGGAGGGCTCGGGGGAGGGGCGCGGCGGCCCCCGGAGCGCCGGCGGCTGTCGAGGCGCGGCGAGCCGCA
GCCATTGCCTTTTATGGTAATCGTGCGAGAGGGCGCAGGGACTTCCTTTGTCCCAAATCTGTGCGGAGCC
GAAATCTGGGAGGCGCCGCCGCACCCCCTCTAGCGGGCGCGGGGCGAAGCGGTGCGGCGCCGGCAGGAAG
GAAATGGGCGGGGAGGGCCTTCGTGCGTCGCCGCGCCGCCGTCCCCTTCTCCCTCTCCAGCCTCGGGGCT
GTCCGCGGGGGGACGGCTGCCTTCGGGGGGGACGGGGCAGGGCGGGGTTCGGCTTCTGGCGTGTGACCGG
CGGCTCTAGAGCCTCTGCTAACCATGTTCATGCCTTCTTCTTTTTCCTACAGCTCCTGGGCAACGTGCTG
GTTATTGTGCTGTCTCATCATTTTGGCAAAGAATTGATTAATTCGAGCGAACGCGTGCCGCCACCATGCC
CAAGAAAAAGCGGAAAGTGATCGAGAACCAGCTGAGCCTGCTGGGCGACTTTTCTGGCGTGCGGCCCGAC
GATGTGAAAACCGCCATTCAGGCCGCCCAGAAAAAGGGCATCAACGTGGCCGAGAACGAGCAGTTCAAGG
CCGCCTTCGAGCATCTGCTGAACGAGTTCAAGAAGCGGGAAGAGAGATACAGCCCCAACACCCTGCGGCG
GCTGGAAAGCGCCTGGACCTGCTTCGTGGATTGGTGCCTGGCCAACCACAGACACAGCCTGCCTGCCACC
CCCGATACCGTGGAAGCCTTCTTCATCGAGCGGGCCGAGGAACTGCACCGGAACACCCTGAGCGTGTACA
GATGGGCCATCAGCCGGGTGCACAGAGTGGCCGGATGCCCTGATCCCTGCCTGGACATCTACGTGGAAGA
TCGGCTGAAGGCCATTGCCCGGAAGAAAGTGCGGGAAGGCGAGGCCGTGAAGCAGGCCAGCCCTTTCAAC
GAGCAGCATCTGCTGAAGCTGACCAGCCTGTGGTACAGAAGCGACAAGCTGCTGCTGCGGCGGAACCTGG
CTCTGCTGGCTGTGGCCTACGAGAGCATGCTGAGAGCCAGCGAGCTGGCCAACATCCGGGTGTCCGATAT
GGAACTGGCCGGCGACGGAACCGCCATCCTGACCATCCCTATCACCAAGACCAACCACTCCGGCGAGCCC
GATACCTGCATCCTGTCCCAGGATGTGGTGTCCCTGCTGATGGACTACACCGAGGCCGGCAAGCTGGATA
TGAGCAGCGACGGCTTCCTGTTCGTGGGCGTGTCCAAGCACAACACCTGTATCAAGCCCAAGAAGGACAA
GCAGACCGGCGAGGTGCTGCACAAGCCCATCACCACCAAGACAGTGGAAGGCGTGTTCTACAGCGCCTGG
GAGACACTGGACCTGGGCAGACAGGGCGTGAAGCCTTTCACAGCCCACAGCGCCAGAGTGGGAGCCGCTC
AGGACCTGCTGAAGAAGGGCTACAATACCCTGCAGATCCAGCAGTCCGGCCGGTGGTCTAGCGGAGCCAT
GGTGGCCAGATACGGCAGAGCCATCCTGGCTAGGGATGGCGCTATGGCCCACAGCAGAGTGAAAACCAGA
TCCGCCCCCATGCAGTGGGGCAAGGACGAGAAGGACTGAGCGGCCGCACTCCTCAGGTGCAGGCTGCCTA
TCAGAAGGTGGTGGCTGGTGTGGCCAATGCCCTGGCTCACAAATACCACTGAGATCTTTTTCCCTCTGCC
AAAAATTATGGGGACATCATGAAGCCCCTTGAGCATCTGACTTCTGGCTAATAAAGGAAATTTATTTTCA
TTGCAATAGTGTGTTGGAATTTTTTGTGTCTCTCACTCGGAAGGACATATGGGAGGGCAAATCATTTAAA
ACATCAGAATGAGTATTTGGTTTAGAGTTTGGCAACATATGCCCATATGCTGGCTGCCATGAACAAAGGT
TGGCTATAAAGAGGTCATCAGTATATGAAACAGCCCCCTGCTGTCCATTCCTTATTCCATAGAAAAGCCT
TGACTTGAGGTTAGATTTTTTTTATATTTTGTTTTGTGTTATTTTTTTCTTTAACATCCCTAAAATTTTC
CTTACATGTTTTACTAGCCAGATTTTTCCTCCTCTCCTGACTACTCCCAGTCATAGCTGTCCCTCTTCTC
TTATGGAGATCCCTCGACCTGCAGCCCAAGCTTGGCGTAATCATGGTCATAGCTGTTTCCTGTGTGAAAT
TGTTATCCGCTCACAATTCCACACAACATACGAGCCGGAAGCATAAAGTGTAAAGCCTGGGGTGCCTAAT
GAGTGAGCTAACTCACATTAATTGCGTTGCGCTCACTGCCCGCTTTCCAGTCGGGAAACCTGTCGTGCCA
GCGGATCCGCATCTCAATTAGTCAGCAACCATAGTCCCGCCCCTAACTCCGCCCAGTTCCGCCCATTCTC
CGCCCCATGGCTGACTAATTTTTTTTATTTATGCAGAGGCCGAGGCCGCCTCGGCCTCTGAGCTATTCCA
GAAGTAGTGAGGAGGCTTTTTTGGAGGCCTAGGCTTTTGCAAAAAGCTAACTTGTTTATTGCAGCTTATA
ATGGTTACAAATAAAGCAATAGCATCACAAATTTCACAAATAAAGCATTTTTTTCACTGCATTCTAGTTG
TGGTTTGTCCAAACTCATCAATGTATCTTATCATGTCTGGATCCGCTGCATTAATGAATCGGCCAACGCG
CGGGGAGAGGCGGTTTGCGTATTGGGCGCTCTTCCGCTTCCTCGCTCACTGACTCGCTGCGCTCGGTCGT
TCGGCTGCGGCGAGCGGTATCAGCTCACTCAAAGGCGGTAATACGGTTATCCACAGAATCAGGGGATAAC
GCAGGAAAGAACATGTGAGCAAAAGGCCAGCAAAAGGCCAGGAACCGTAAAAAGGCCGCGTTGCTGGCGT
TTTTCCATAGGCTCCGCCCCCCTGACGAGCATCACAAAAATCGACGCTCAAGTCAGAGGTGGCGAAACCC
GACAGGACTATAAAGATACCAGGCGTTTCCCCCTGGAAGCTCCCTCGTGCGCTCTCCTGTTCCGACCCTG
CCGCTTACCGGATACCTGTCCGCCTTTCTCCCTTCGGGAAGCGTGGCGCTTTCTCATAGCTCACGCTGTA
GGTATCTCAGTTCGGTGTAGGTCGTTCGCTCCAAGCTGGGCTGTGTGCACGAACCCCCCGTTCAGCCCGA
CCGCTGCGCCTTATCCGGTAACTATCGTCTTGAGTCCAACCCGGTAAGACACGACTTATCGCCACTGGCA
GCAGCCACTGGTAACAGGATTAGCAGAGCGAGGTATGTAGGCGGTGCTACAGAGTTCTTGAAGTGGTGGC
CTAACTACGGCTACACTAGAAGAACAGTATTTGGTATCTGCGCTCTGCTGAAGCCAGTTACCTTCGGAAA
AAGAGTTGGTAGCTCTTGATCCGGCAAACAAACCACCGCTGGTAGCGGTGGTTTTTTTGTTTGCAAGCAG
CAGATTACGCGCAGAAAAAAAGGATCTCAAGAAGATCCTTTGATCTTTTCTACGGGGTCTGACGCTCAGT
GGAACGAAAACTCACGTTAAGGGATTTTGGTCATGAGATTATCAAAAAGGATCTTCACCTAGATCCTTTT
AAATTAAAAATGAAGTTTTAAATCAATCTAAAGTATATATGAGTAAACTTGGTCTGACAGTTACCAATGC
TTAATCAGTGAGGCACCTATCTCAGCGATCTGTCTATTTCGTTCATCCATAGTTGCCTGACTCCCCGTCG
TGTAGATAACTACGATACGGGAGGGCTTACCATCTGGCCCCAGTGCTGCAATGATACCGCGAGACCCACG
CTCACCGGCTCCAGATTTATCAGCAATAAACCAGCCAGCCGGAAGGGCCGAGCGCAGAAGTGGTCCTGCA
ACTTTATCCGCCTCCATCCAGTCTATTAATTGTTGCCGGGAAGCTAGAGTAAGTAGTTCGCCAGTTAATA
GTTTGCGCAACGTTGTTGCCATTGCTACAGGCATCGTGGTGTCACGCTCGTCGTTTGGTATGGCTTCATT
CAGCTCCGGTTCCCAACGATCAAGGCGAGTTACATGATCCCCCATGTTGTGCAAAAAAGCGGTTAGCTCC
TTCGGTCCTCCGATCGTTGTCAGAAGTAAGTTGGCCGCAGTGTTATCACTCATGGTTATGGCAGCACTGC
ATAATTCTCTTACTGTCATGCCATCCGTAAGATGCTTTTCTGTGACTGGTGAGTACTCAACCAAGTCATT
CTGAGAATAGTGTATGCGGCGACCGAGTTGCTCTTGCCCGGCGTCAATACGGGATAATACCGCGCCACAT
AGCAGAACTTTAAAAGTGCTCATCATTGGAAAACGTTCTTCGGGGCGAAAACTCTCAAGGATCTTACCGC
TGTTGAGATCCAGTTCGATGTAACCCACTCGTGCACCCAACTGATCTTCAGCATCTTTTACTTTCACCAG
CGTTTCTGGGTGAGCAAAAACAGGAAGGCAAAATGCCGCAAAAAAGGGAATAAGGGCGACACGGAAATGT
TGAATACTCATACTCTTCCTTTTTCAATATTATTGAAGCATTTATCAGGGTTATTGTCTCATGAGCGGAT
ACATATTTGAATGTATTTAGAAAAATAAACAAATAGGGGTTCCGCGCACATTTCCCCGAAAAGTGCCACC
TGGGTCGACATTGATTATTGACTAGTTATTAATAGTAATCAATTACGGGGTCATTAGTTCATAGCCCATA
TATGGAGTTCCGCGTTACATAACTTACGGTAAATGGCCCGCCTGGCTGACCGCCCAACGACCCCCGCCCA
TTGACGTCAATAATGACGTATGTTCCCATAGTAACGCCAATAGGGACTTTCCATTGACGTCAATGGGTGG
AGTATTTACGGTAAACTGCCCACTTGGCAGTACATCAAGTGTATCATATGCCAAGTACGCCCCCTATTGA
CGTCAATGACGGTAAATGGCCCGCCTGGCATTATGCCCAGTACATGACCTTATGGGACTTTCCTACTTGG
CAGTACATCTACGTATTAGTCATCGCTATTACCATGGTCGAGGTGAGCCCCACGTTCTGCTTCACTCTCC
CCATCTCCCCCCCCTCCCCACCCCCAATTTTGTATTTATTTATTTTTTAATTATTTTGTGCAGCGATGGG
GGCGGGGGGGGGGGNNNNNNNN
